Addgene plasmid #152458: pGBW-m4133286
Purpose: Mammalian expression plasmid for SARS-CoV-2 nsp9
Depositing lab: Ginkgo Bioworks & Benjie Chen. Depositing organization: Ginkgo Bioworks.
Backbone
  Vector backbone: pTwist_CMV_6
  Backbone size w/o insert (bp): 4180
  Vector type: Mammalian Expression
Growth in bacteria
  Bacterial resistance: Ampicillin, 100 μg/mL
  Growth temperature: 37°C
  Growth strain: DH5alpha
  Copy number: High Copy
Gene/Insert
  Gene/Insert name: SARS-CoV-2 nsp9
  Species: Severe acute respiratory syndrome coronavirus 2
  Insert size (bp): 332
  Mutation: wt
  Entrez Gene: ORF1ab (a.k.a. GU280_gp01)
  Promoter: CMV
  Tag / fusion protein: Cleavable TEV;HA (C terminal on backbone)
  Cloning method: Unknown
Resource information
  A portion of this plasmid was derived from a plasmid made by: GinkgoBioworks
Depositor comments: NCBI reference sequence: YP_009725305.1
How to cite: pGBW-m4133286 was a gift from Ginkgo Bioworks & Benjie Chen (Addgene plasmid # 152458 ; http://n2t.net/addgene:152458 ; RRID:Addgene_152458)
