[The description below was written by a language model from this plasmid's Addgene catalogue record and pLannotate feature annotations shown in this document.]
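Description:
pGBW-m4133286 is a mammalian expression plasmid for SARS-CoV-2 nsp9, built on the pTwist_CMV_6 backbone. It is propagated in E. coli as a high-copy plasmid through a ColE1/pUC-type origin of replication and selected with ampicillin via the AmpR β-lactamase gene. The annotated sequence is about 4.6 kb, consistent with the recorded backbone of roughly 4.2 kb plus a 332 bp insert.

The insert is the wild-type nsp9 coding region, a mature cleavage product of the viral ORF1ab polyprotein. According to the catalogue entry, it is fused at its C terminus to a backbone-encoded tag consisting of a TEV protease cleavage site followed by an HA epitope. This allows immunodetection or affinity capture of the protein, with the option of removing the tag by TEV cleavage. Expression is driven by the human cytomegalovirus immediate early enhancer and promoter. The feature table annotates the promoter as a fragment plus a truncated CMVd2-like element near the end of the linear numbering. The nsp9 open reading frame and its tags are not themselves annotated, but presumably lie across the plasmid's numbering origin, between the promoter and the SV40 polyadenylation signal, which is annotated on the opposite strand.

The backbone also carries insulating elements around the expression cassette: 5' and 3' β-globin insulator sequences, T7 and rrnG transcription terminators, and a synthetic poly(A) signal upstream of the CMV enhancer. These parts generally limit read-through transcription between the bacterial and mammalian units. No mammalian selection marker is annotated, so the plasmid appears suited to transient transfection for studying nsp9 expression, localisation or interactions.
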