Features (pLannotate 1.2.2; 15 found; start..end, strand, type, name):
    441..562     -  polyA_signal   SV40 poly(A) signal: SV40 polyadenylation signal
    585..654     -  CDS            large T antigen (fragment): large T antigen from SV40 (simian virus 40)
    677..723     +  terminator     T7 terminator: transcription terminator for bacteriophage T7 RNA polymerase
    753..889     +  terminator     rrnG terminator: transcription terminator from the E. coli ribosomal RNA rrnG operon (Albrechtsen et al., 1991)
    934..1005    +  misc_feature   3' β-globin insulator: insulator downstream of the human β-globin locus (Farrell et al., 2002)
   1231..1819    -  rep_origin     ori: high-copy-number ColE1/pMB1/pBR322/pUC origin of replication
   1991..2055    -  CDS            bla(M) (fragment): β-lactamase lacking the signal sequence; bla(M); allows cytosolic expression of β-lactamase
   2565..3425    +  CDS            AmpR: β-lactamase; bla; confers resistance to ampicillin, carbenicillin, and related antibiotics
   3438..3574    +  terminator     rrnG terminator: transcription terminator from the E. coli ribosomal RNA rrnG operon (Albrechtsen et al., 1991)
   3726..3797    +  misc_feature   5' β-globin insulator: insulator upstream of the human β-globin locus (Farrell et al., 2002)
   3802..3848    -  terminator     T7 terminator: transcription terminator for bacteriophage T7 RNA polymerase
   3866..3914    -  polyA_signal   poly(A) signal: synthetic polyadenylation signal
   3995..4298    +  enhancer       CMV enhancer: human cytomegalovirus immediate early enhancer
   4371..4388    -  promoter       CMV promoter (fragment): human cytomegalovirus (CMV) immediate early promoter
   4451..4502    +  promoter       CMVd2 promoter: truncated human cytomegalovirus (CMV) immediate early promoter that yields moderately reduced expression relative to the full-length promoter
>Addgene plasmid #152458 | pGBW-m4133286 | depositor full sequence | sequence record 295470 | Full Sequence
CACCATGAATGAGCTTAGTCCTGTTGCACTACGACAGATGTCTTGTGCTGCCGGTACTACACAAACTGCT
TGCACTGATGACAATGCGTTAGCTTACTACAACACAACAAAGGGAGGTAGGTTTGTACTTGCACTGTTAT
CCGATTTACAGGATTTGAAATGGGCTAGATTCCCTAAGAGTGATGGAACTGGTACTATCTATACAGAACT
GGAACCACCTTGTAGGTTTGTTACAGACACACCTAAAGGTCCTAAAGTGAAGTATTTATACTTTATTAAA
GGATTAAACAACCTAAATAGAGGTATGGTACTTGGTAGTTTAGCTGCCACAGTACGTCTAGAAAACCTTT
ACTTTCAGTCGTACCCCTATGACGTACCAGATTATGCGTAAGCTAGCTTGACTGACTGAGATACAGCGTA
CCTTCAGCTCACAGACATGATAAGATACATTGATGAGTTTGGACAAACCACAACTAGAATGCAGTGAAAA
AAATGCTTTATTTGTGAAATTTGTGATGCTATTGCTTTATTTGTAACCATTATAAGCTGCAATAAACAAG
TTAACAACAACAATTGCATTCATTTTATGTTTCAGGTTCAGGGGGAGGTGTGGGAGGTTTTTTAAAGCAA
GTAAAACCTCTACAAATGTGGTATTGGCCCATCTCTATCGGTATCGTAGCATAACCCCTTGGGGCCTCTA
AACGGGTCTTGAGGGGTTTTTTGTGCCCCTCGGGCCGGATTGCTATCTACCGGCATTGGCGCAGAAAAAA
ATGCCTGATGCGACGCTGCGCGTCTTATACTCCCACATATGCCAGATTCAGCAACGGATACGGCTTCCCC
AACTTGCCCACTTCCATACGTGTCCTCCTTACCAGAAATTTATCCTTAAGGTCGTCAGCTATCCTGCAGG
CGATCTCTCGATTTCGATCAAGACATTCCTTTAATGGTCTTTTCTGGACACCACTAGGGGTCAGAAGTAG
TTCATCAAACTTTCTTCCCTCCCTAATCTCATTGGTTACCTTGGGCTATCGAAACTTAATTAACCAGTCA
AGTCAGCTACTTGGCGAGATCGACTTGTCTGGGTTTCGACTACGCTCAGAATTGCGTCAGTCAAGTTCGA
TCTGGTCCTTGCTATTGCACCCGTTCTCCGATTACGAGTTTCATTTAAATCATGTGAGCAAAAGGCCAGC
AAAAGGCCAGGAACCGTAAAAAGGCCGCGTTGCTGGCGTTTTTCCATAGGCTCCGCCCCCCTGACGAGCA
TCACAAAAATCGACGCTCAAGTCAGAGGTGGCGAAACCCGACAGGACTATAAAGATACCAGGCGTTTCCC
CCTGGAAGCTCCCTCGTGCGCTCTCCTGTTCCGACCCTGCCGCTTACCGGATACCTGTCCGCCTTTCTCC
CTTCGGGAAGCGTGGCGCTTTCTCATAGCTCACGCTGTAGGTATCTCAGTTCGGTGTAGGTCGTTCGCTC
CAAGCTGGGCTGTGTGCACGAACCCCCCGTTCAGCCCGACCGCTGCGCCTTATCCGGTAACTATCGTCTT
GAGTCCAACCCGGTAAGACACGACTTATCGCCACTGGCAGCAGCCACTGGTAACAGGATTAGCAGAGCGA
GGTATGTAGGCGGTGCTACAGAGTTCTTGAAGTGGTGGCCTAACTACGGCTACACTAGAAGAACAGTATT
TGGTATCTGCGCTCTGCTGAAGCCAGTTACCTTCGGAAAAAGAGTTGGTAGCTCTTGATCCGGCAAACAA
ACCACCGCTGGTAGCGGTGGTTTTTTTGTTTGCAAGCAGCAGATTACGCGCAGAAAAAAAGGATCTCAAG
AAGATCCTTTGATCTTTTCTACGGGGTCTGACGCTCAGTGGAACGAAAACTCACGTTAAGGGATTTTGGT
CATGAGATTATCAAAAAGGATCTTCACCTAGATCCTTTTAAATTAAAAATGAAGTTTTAAATCAATCTAA
AGTATATATGAGTAAACTTGGTCTGACAGTTACCAATGCTTAATCAGTGAGGCACCTATCTCAGCGATCT
GTCTATTTCGTTCATCCATAGTTGCATTTAAATTTCCGAACTCTCCAAGGCCCTCGTCGGAAAATCTTCA
AACCTTTCGTCCGATCCATCTTGCAGGCTACCTCTCGAACGAACTATCGCAAGTCTCTTGGCCGGCCTTG
CGCCTTGGCTATTGCTTGGCAGCGCCTATCGCCAGGTATTACTCCAATCCCGAATATCCGAGATCGGGAT
CACCCGAGAGAAGTTCAACCTACATCCTCAATCCCGATCTATCCGAGATCCGAGGAATATCGAAATCGGG
GCGCGCCTGGTGTACCGAGAACGATCCTCTCAGTGCGAGTCTCGACGATCCATATCGTTGCTTGGCAGTC
AGCCAGTCGGAATCCAGCTTGGGACCCAGGAAGTCCAATCGTCAGATATTGTACTCAAGCCTGGTCACGG
CAGCGTACCGATCTGTTTAAACCTAGATATTGATAGTCTGATCGGTCAACGTATAATCGAGTCCTAGCTT
TTGCAAACATCTATCAAGAGACAGGATCAGCAGGAGGCTTTCGCATGAGTATTCAACATTTCCGTGTCGC
CCTTATTCCCTTTTTTGCGGCATTTTGCCTTCCTGTTTTTGCTCACCCAGAAACGCTGGTGAAAGTAAAA
GATGCTGAAGATCAGTTGGGTGCGCGAGTGGGTTACATCGAACTGGATCTCAACAGCGGTAAGATCCTTG
AGAGTTTTCGCCCCGAAGAACGCTTTCCAATGATGAGCACTTTTAAAGTTCTGCTATGTGGCGCGGTATT
ATCCCGTATTGACGCCGGGCAAGAGCAACTCGGTCGCCGCATACACTATTCTCAGAATGACTTGGTTGAG
TATTCACCAGTCACAGAAAAGCATCTTACGGATGGCATGACAGTAAGAGAATTATGCAGTGCTGCCATAA
CCATGAGTGATAACACTGCGGCCAACTTACTTCTGACAACGATTGGAGGACCGAAGGAGCTAACCGCTTT
TTTGCACAACATGGGGGATCATGTAACTCGCCTTGATCGTTGGGAACCGGAGCTGAATGAAGCCATACCA
AACGACGAGCGTGACACCACGATGCCTGTAGCAATGGCAACAACCTTGCGTAAACTATTAACTGGCGAAC
TACTTACTCTAGCTTCCCGGCAACAGTTGATAGACTGGATGGAGGCGGATAAAGTTGCAGGACCACTTCT
GCGCTCGGCCCTTCCGGCTGGCTGGTTTATTGCTGATAAATCTGGAGCCGGTGAGCGTGGGTCTCGCGGT
ATCATTGCAGCACTGGGGCCAGATGGTAAGCCCTCCCGTATCGTAGTTATCTACACGACGGGGAGTCAGG
CAACTATGGATGAACGAAATAGACAGATCGCTGAGATAGGTGCCTCACTGATTAAGCATTGGTAACCGAT
TCTAGGTGCATTGGCGCAGAAAAAAATGCCTGATGCGACGCTGCGCGTCTTATACTCCCACATATGCCAG
ATTCAGCAACGGATACGGCTTCCCCAACTTGCCCACTTCCATACGTGTCCTCCTTACCAGAAATTTATCC
TTAAGATCCCGAATCGTTTAAACTCGACTCTGGCTCTATCGAATCTCCGTCGTTTCGAGCTTACGCGAAC
AGCCGTGGCGCTCATTTGCTCGTCGGGCATCGAATCTCGTCAGCTATCGTCAGCTTACCTTTTTGGCAGC
GATCGCGGCTCCCGACATCTTGGACCATTAGCTCCACAGGTATCTTCTTCCCTCTAGTGGTCATAACAGC
AGCTTCAGCTACCTCTCAATTCAAAAAACCCCTCAAGACCCGTTTAGAGGCCCCAAGGGGTTATGCTATC
AATCGTTGCGTTACACACACAAAAAACCAACACACATCCATCTTCGATGGATAGCGATTTTATTATCTAA
CTGCTGATCGAGTGTAGCCAGATCTAGTAATCAATTACGGGGTCATTAGTTCATAGCCCATATATGGAGT
TCCGCGTTACATAACTTACGGTAAATGGCCCGCCTGGCTGACCGCCCAACGACCCCCGCCCATTGACGTC
AATAATGACGTATGTTCCCATAGTAACGCCAATAGGGACTTTCCATTGACGTCAATGGGTGGAGTATTTA
CGGTAAACTGCCCACTTGGCAGTACATCAAGTGTATCATATGCCAAGTACGCCCCCTATTGACGTCAATG
ACGGTAAATGGCCCGCCTGGCATTATGCCCAGTACATGACCTTATGGGACTTTCCTACTTGGCAGTACAT
CTACGTATTAGTCATCGCTATTACCATGCTGATGCGGTTTTGGCAGTACATCAATGGGCGTGGATAGCGG
TTTGACTCACGGGGATTTCCAAGTCTCCACCCCATTGACGTCAATGGGAGTTTGTTTTGGCACCAAAATC
AACGGGACTTTCCAAAATGTCGTAACAACTCCGCCCCATTGACGCAAATGGGCGGTAGGCGTGTACGGTG
GGAGGTCTATATAAGCAGAGCTGGTTTAGTGAACCGTCAGATCAGATCTTTGTCGATCCTACCATCCACT
CGACACACCCGCCAGCGGCCGC
